Addgene plasmid #92232: NgΔIQ FUNgDIQGW
Purpose: Lentiviral expression of human Ng with deletion mutation
Depositing lab: Weifeng Xu. Depositing organization: Massachusetts Institute of Technology. Publication: Neurogranin, Encoded by the Schizophrenia Risk Gene NRGN, Bidirectionally Modulates Synaptic Plasticity via Calmodulin-Dependent Regulation of the Neuronal Phosphoproteome. Hwang H, Szucs MJ, Ding LJ, Allen A, Ren X, Haensgen H, Gao F, Rhim H, Andrade A, Pan JQ, Carr SA, Ahmad R, Xu W. Biol Psychiatry. 2021 Feb 1;89(3):256-269. doi: 10.1016/j.biopsych.2020.07.014. Epub 2020 Jul 29. PubMed 33032807.
Backbone
  Vector backbone: FUGW
  Vector type: Mammalian Expression, Lentiviral
Growth in bacteria
  Bacterial resistance: Ampicillin, 100 μg/mL
  Growth temperature: 37°C
  Growth strain: NEB Stable
  Copy number: Unknown
Gene/Insert
  Gene/Insert name: Ng (alt name: neurogranin)
  Species: H. sapiens (human)
  Mutation: delta IQ
  Entrez Gene: NRGN (a.k.a. RC3, hng)
  Promoter: hUbC
  Tag / fusion protein: EGFP (C terminal on backbone)
  Cloning method: Unknown
  Sequencing primers: 5′ hUBCpro-F
Terms and licenses: Academic/Nonprofit Terms; Industry Terms: Not Available to Industry
How to cite: NgΔIQ FUNgDIQGW was a gift from Weifeng Xu (Addgene plasmid # 92232 ; http://n2t.net/addgene:92232 ; RRID:Addgene_92232)
