[The description below was written by a language model from this plasmid's Addgene catalogue record and pLannotate feature annotations shown in this document.]
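Description:
NgΔIQ FUNgDIQGW is a lentiviral transfer plasmid built on the FUGW backbone for mammalian expression of a deletion mutant of human neurogranin (Ng, gene NRGN) lacking the IQ motif. The IQ motif is the region generally associated with calmodulin binding, so the mutant is presumably meant to separate neurogranin expression from calmodulin interaction, although the record itself gives only "delta IQ". The human ubiquitin C (hUbC) promoter drives the neurogranin fragment, which lies directly upstream of EGFP, consistent with the catalogued C-terminal EGFP fusion supplied by the backbone. A WPRE follows the reporter to enhance transcript stability and expression.

The expression cassette sits within an HIV-1-derived vector genome. A CMV enhancer/promoter is fused to a truncated 5' LTR to drive genomic RNA production in packaging cells. This is followed by the Ψ packaging signal with a partial gag sequence, the Rev response element for nuclear export of the unspliced RNA, and the cPPT/CTS, which aids nuclear import. The downstream LTR is annotated as a truncated LTR adjacent to a nef fragment, followed by a bGH polyadenylation signal. Packaging and envelope functions are not encoded and must be supplied in trans.

Outside the viral region, the plasmid carries a high-copy ColE1/pUC origin and the ampicillin resistance gene for propagation in E. coli, together with an f1 origin. There is also an SV40/EM7-driven bleomycin/Zeocin resistance cassette with an SV40 poly(A) signal. The construct is used to deliver the fluorescently tagged mutant into mammalian cells, and the associated work concerns neurogranin's calmodulin-dependent regulation of synaptic plasticity.
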