Features (pLannotate 1.2.2; 32 found; start..end, strand, type, name):
    135..320     -  CDS            NRGN (fragment): NEUG_HUMAN - Experimental evidence at protein level: Swiss-Prot protein existence level 1. Acts as a 'third messenger' substrate of protein kinase C- mediated molecular cascades during synaptic development and remodeling. Binds to calmodulin in the absence of calcium (By similarity). From Homo sapiens (Human).
    321..344     +  misc_feature   MCS (fragment): pUC18/19 multiple cloning site
    355..1566    -  promoter       UbC promoter: human ubiquitin C promoter
   1631..1748    -  misc_feature   cPPT/CTS: central polypurine tract and central termination sequence of HIV-1
   1798..1898    -  CDS            Rev (fragment): human immunodeficiency virus 1 (HIV-1) Rev protein; rev; enhances nuclear export of unspliced and incompletely spliced viral mRNAs
   2275..2508    -  misc_feature   RRE: The Rev response element (RRE) of HIV-1 allows for Rev-dependent mRNA export from the nucleus to the cytoplasm.
   2654..3017    -  CDS            HIV-1 gag (fragment): gag protein from human immunodeficiency virus 1; gag
   3001..3126    -  misc_feature   HIV-1 Ψ: packaging signal of human immunodeficiency virus type 1
   3173..3353    -  LTR            5' LTR (truncated): truncated 5' long terminal repeat (LTR) from HIV-1
   3371..3570    -  promoter       CMV promoter: human cytomegalovirus (CMV) immediate early promoter
   3571..3950    -  enhancer       CMV enhancer: human cytomegalovirus immediate early enhancer
   4105..4157    +  misc_feature   bom (fragment): basis of mobility region from pBR322
   4216..4320    +  promoter       AmpR promoter: bla
   4321..5181    +  CDS            AmpR: β-lactamase; bla; confers resistance to ampicillin, carbenicillin, and related antibiotics
   5352..5940    +  rep_origin     ori: high-copy-number ColE1/pMB1/pBR322/pUC origin of replication
   6123..6215    +  CDS            lacI (fragment): lac repressor; lacI; The lac repressor binds to the lac operator to inhibit transcription in E. coli. This inhibition can be relieved by adding lactose or isopropyl-β-D-thiogalactopyranoside (IPTG).
   6228..6249    +  protein_bind   CAP binding site: CAP binding activates transcription in the presence of cAMP. E. coli catabolite activator protein
   6264..6294    +  promoter       lac promoter: promoter for the E. coli lac operon
   6302..6318    +  protein_bind   lac operator: The lac repressor binds to the lac operator to inhibit transcription in E. coli. This inhibition can be relieved by adding lactose or isopropyl-β-D-thiogalactopyranoside (IPTG). lac repressor encoded by lacI
   6391..6512    -  polyA_signal   SV40 poly(A) signal: SV40 polyadenylation signal
   6507..6632    -  CDS            ble (fragment): BLE_KLEPN - Experimental evidence at protein level: Swiss-Prot protein existence level 1. Binding protein with a strong affinity to the bleomycin family of antibiotics. Binds to CL990; an antimitotic-antibiotic compound. From Klebsiella pneumoniae.
   6642..7016    -  CDS            BleoR: antibiotic-binding protein; Sh ble from Streptoalloteichus hindustanus; confers resistance to bleomycin, phleomycin, and Zeocin™
   7035..7082    -  promoter       EM7 promoter: synthetic bacterial promoter&nbsp
   7130..7459    -  promoter       SV40 promoter: SV40 enhancer and early promoter
   7473..7901    -  rep_origin     f1 ori (sequence partly withheld): f1 bacteriophage origin of replication; arrow indicates direction of (+) strand synthesis
   7922..7943    -  promoter       SV40 promoter (fragment): SV40 enhancer and early promoter
   7947..8171    -  polyA_signal   bGH poly(A) signal: bovine growth hormone polyadenylation signal
   8203..8383    -  LTR            5' LTR (truncated): truncated 5' long terminal repeat (LTR) from HIV-1
   8390..8971    -  CDS            nef (fragment): NEF_HV1H2 - Experimental evidence at protein level: Swiss-Prot protein existence level 1. Extracellular Nef protein targets CD4(+) T-lymphocytes for apoptosis by interacting with CXCR4 surface receptors. From Human immunodeficiency virus type 1 group M subtype B (isolate HXB2) (HIV-1).
   8908..9496    -  misc_feature   WPRE: woodchuck hepatitis virus posttranscriptional regulatory element
   9496..9520    -  misc_feature   MCS (fragment): pBluescript multiple cloning site
   9537..107     -  CDS            EGFP (across the origin): the original enhanced GFP (Yang et al., 1996) mammalian codon-optimized
>Addgene plasmid #92232 | NgΔIQ FUNgDIQGW | addgene full sequence | sequence record 180580 | Addgene NGS Result
CCCTCGCCCTCGCCGGACACGCTGAACTTGTGGCCGTTTACGTCGCCGTCCAGCTCGACCAGGATGGGCA
CCACCCCGGTGAACAGCTCCTCGCCCTTGCTCACCATGGTGGCGACCGGTACCCGGGGATCCCCGTCTCC
GCTGGGGCCGCCGCCCGCGCCTCCCCGGGCCACCCCAGCTCCGCCAGGCCCCCCAGGGCCCGGGCCCTTC
CGGCCGCGCTCTCCGCTCTTTATGGCCGCGTTGGCGCCGGGATCGTCCAGCGGGATGTCTAGAATGTCGT
CGTCCGGCTTGGAGCAGGCGTTCTCGGTGCAGCAGTCCATGGATCCTCTAGAGTCGACCTGCAGCCCAAG
CTTCGTCTAACAAAAAAGCCAAAAACGGCCAGAATTTAGCGGACAATTTACTAGTCTAACACTGAAAATT
ACATATTGACCCAAATGATTACATTTCAAAAGGTGCCTAAAAAACTTCACAAAACACACTCGCCAACCCC
GAGCGCATAGTTCAAAACCGGAGCTTCAGCTACTTAAGAAGATAGGTACATAAAACCGACCAAAGAAACT
GACGCCTCACTTATCCCTCCCCTCACCAGAGGTCCGGCGCCTGTCGATTCAGGAGAGCCTACCCTAGGCC
CGAACCCTGCGTCCTGCGACGGAGAAAAGCCTACCGCACACCTACCGGCAGGTGGCCCCACCCTGCATTA
TAAGCCAACAGAACGGGTGACGTCACGACACGACGAGGGCGCGCGCTCCCAAAGGTACGGGTGCACTGCC
CAACGGCACCGCCATAACTGCCGCCCCCGCAACAGACGACAAACCGAGTTCTCCAGTCAGTGACAAACTT
CACGTCAGGGTCCCCAGATGGTGCCCCAGCCCATCTCACCCGAATAAGAGCTTTCCCGCATTAGCGAAGG
CCTCAAGACCTTGGGTTCTTGCCGCCCACCATGCCCCCCACCTTGTTTCAACGACCTCACAGCCCGCCTC
ACAAGCGTCTTCCATTCAAGACTCGGGAACAGCCGCCATTTTGCTGCGCTCCCCCCAACCCCCAGTTCAG
GGCAACCTTGCTCGCGGACCCAGACTACAGCCCTTGGCGGTCTCTCCACACGCTTCCGTCCCACCGAGCG
GCCCGGCGGCCACGAAAGCCCCGGCCAGCCCAGCAGCCCGCTACTCACCAAGTGACGATCACAGCGATCC
ACAAACAAGAACCGCGACCCAAATCCCGGCTGCGACGGAACTAGCTGTGCCACACCCGGCGCGTCCTTAT
ATAATCATCGGCGTTCACCGCCCCACGGAGATCCCTCCGCAGAATCGCCGAGAAGGGACTACTTTTCCTC
GCCTGTTCCGCTCTCTGGAAAGAAAACCAGTGCCCTAGAGTCACCCAAGTCCCGTCCTAAAATGTCCTTC
TGCTGATACTGGGGTTCTAAGGCCGAGTCTTATGAGCAGCGGGCCGCTGTCCTGAGCGTCCGGGCGGAAG
GATCAGGACGCTCGCTGCGCCCTTCGTCTGACGTGGCAGCGCTCGCCGTGAGGAGGGGGGCGCCCGCGGG
AGGCGCCAAAACCCGGCGCGGAGGCCAGATCTGGAGCCGACACGGGTTAATTAACCAAACTGGATCTCTG
CTGTCCCTGTAATAAACCCGAAAATTTTGAATTTTTGTAATTTGTTTTTGTAATTCTTTAGTTTGTATGT
CTGTTGCTATTATGTCTACTATTCTTTCCCCTGCACTGTACCCCCCAATCCCCCCTTTTCTTTTAAAATT
GTGGATGAATACTGCCATTTGTCTGCAGAATTGGCGCACGCAGTGCCGATCCGTTCACTAATCGAATGGA
TCTGTCTCTGTCTCTCTCTCCACCTTCTTCTTCTATTCCTTCGGGCCTGTCGGGTCCCCTCGGGGTTGGG
AGGTGGGTCTGAAACGATAATGGTGAATATCCCTGCCTAACTCTATTCACTATAGAAAGTACAGCAAAAA
CTATTCTTAAACCTACCAAGCCTCCTACTATCATTATGAATAATTTTATATACCACAGCCAATTTGTTAT
GTTAAACCAATTCCACAAACTTGCCCATTTATCTAATTCCAATAATTCTTGTTCATTCTTTTCTTGCTGG
TTTTGCGATTCTTCAATTAAGGAGTGTATTAAGCTTGTGTAATTGTTAATTTCTCTGTCCCACTCCATCC
AGGTCGTGTGATTCCAAATCTGTTCCAGAGATTTATTACTCCAACTAGCATTCCAAGGCACAGCAGTGGT
GCAAATGAGTTTTCCAGAGCAACCCCAAATCCCCAGGAGCTGTTGATCCTTTAGGTATCTTTCCACAGCC
AGGATTCTTGCCTGGAGCTGCTTGATGCCCCAGACTGTGAGTTGCAACAGATGCTGTTGCGCCTCAATAG
CCCTCAGCAAATTGTTCTGCTGCTGCACTATACCAGACAATAATTGTCTGGCCTGTACCGTCAGCGTCAT
TGACGCTGCGCCCATAGTGCTTCCTGCTGCTCCCAAGAACCCAAGGAACAAAGCTCCTATTCCCACTGCT
CTTTTTTCTCTCTGCACCACTCTTCTCTTTGCCTTGGTGGGTGCTACTCCTAATGGTTCAATTTTTACTA
CTTTATATTTATATAATTCACTTCTCCAATTGTCCCTCATATCTCCTCCTCCAGGTCTGAAGATCAGCGG
CCGCTTGCTGTGCGGTGGTCTTACTTTTGTTTTGCTCTTCCTCTATCTTGTCTAAAGCTTCCTTGGTGTC
TTTTATCTCTATCCTTTGATGCACACAATAGAGGGTTGCTACTGTATTATATAATGATCTAAGTTCTTCT
GATCCTGTCTGAAGGGATGGTTGTAGCTGTCCCAGTATTTGTCTACAGCCTTCTGATGTTTCTAACAGGC
CAGGATTAACTGCGAATCGTTCTAGCTCCCTGCTTGCCCATACTATATGTTTTAATTTATATTTTTTCTT
TCCCCCTGGCCTTAACCGAATTTTTTCCCATCGCGATCTAATTCTCCCCCGCTTAATACTGACGCTCTCG
CACCCATCTCTCTCCTTCTAGCCTCCGCTAGTCAAAATTTTTGGCGTACTCACCAGTCGCCGCCCCTCGC
CTCTTGCCGTGCGCGCTTCAGCAAGCCGAGTCCTGCGTCGAGAGAGCTCCTCTGGTTTCCCTTTCGCTTT
CAAGTCCCTGTTCGGGCGCCACTGCTAGAGATTTTCCACACTGACTAAAAGGGTCTGAGGGATCTCTAGT
TACCAGAGTCACACAACAGACGGGCACACACTACTTGAAGCACTCAAGGCAAGCTTTATTGAGGCTTAAG
CAGTGGGTTCCCTAGTTAGCCAGAGAGCTCCCAGGCTCAGATCTGGTCTAACCAGAGAGACCCAGTACAG
GCAAAACGCGCTGCTTATATAGACCTCCCACCGTACACGCCTACCGCCCATTTGCGTCAATGGGGCGGAG
TTGTTACGACATTTTGGAAAGTCCCGTTGATTTTGGTGCCAAAACAAACTCCCATTGACGTCAATGGGGT
GGAGACTTGGAAATCCCCGTGAGTCAAACCGCTATCCACGCCCATTGATGTACTGCCAAAACCGCATCAC
CATGGTAATAGCGATGACTAATACGTAGATGTACTGCCAAGTAGGAAAGTCCCATAAGGTCATGTACTGG
GCATAATGCCAGGCGGGCCATTTACCGTCATTGACGTCAATAGGGGGCGTACTTGGCATATGATACACTT
GATGTACTGCCAAGTGGGCAGTTTACCGTAAATACTCCACCCATTGACGTCAATGGAAAGTCCCTATTGG
CGTTACTATGGGAACATACGTCATTATTGACGTCAATGGGCGGGGGTCGTTGGGCGGTCAGCCAGGCGGG
CCATTTACCGTAAGTTATGTAACGCGGAACTCCATATATGGGCTATGAACTAATGACCCCGTAATTGATT
ACTATTAATAACTAGTCAATAATCAATGTCAACGCGTATATCTGGCCCGTACATCGCGAAGCAGCGCAAA
ACGCCTAACCCTAAGCAGATTCTTCATGCAATTGTCGGTCAAGCCTTGCCTTGTTGTAGCTTAAATTTTG
CTCGCGCACTACTCAGCGACCTCCAACACACAAGCAGGGAGCAGATACTGGCTTAACTATGCGGCATCAG
AGCAGATTGTACTGAGAGTGCACCATAGGGGATCGGGAGATCTCCCGATCCGTCGACGTCAGGTGGCACT
TTTCGGGGAAATGTGCGCGGAACCCCTATTTGTTTATTTTTCTAAATACATTCAAATATGTATCCGCTCA
TGAGACAATAACCCTGATAAATGCTTCAATAATATTGAAAAAGGAAGAGTATGAGTATTCAACATTTCCG
TGTCGCCCTTATTCCCTTTTTTGCGGCATTTTGCCTTCCTGTTTTTGCTCACCCAGAAACGCTGGTGAAA
GTAAAAGATGCTGAAGATCAGTTGGGTGCACGAGTGGGTTACATCGAACTGGATCTCAACAGCGGTAAGA
TCCTTGAGAGTTTTCGCCCCGAAGAACGTTTTCCAATGATGAGCACTTTTAAAGTTCTGCTATGTGGCGC
GGTATTATCCCGTATTGACGCCGGGCAAGAGCAACTCGGTCGCCGCATACACTATTCTCAGAATGACTTG
GTTGAGTACTCACCAGTCACAGAAAAGCATCTTACGGATGGCATGACAGTAAGAGAATTATGCAGTGCTG
CCATAACCATGAGTGATAACACTGCGGCCAACTTACTTCTGACAACGATCGGAGGACCGAAGGAGCTAAC
CGCTTTTTTGCACAACATGGGGGATCATGTAACTCGCCTTGATCGTTGGGAACCGGAGCTGAATGAAGCC
ATACCAAACGACGAGCGTGACACCACGATGCCTGTAGCAATGGCAACAACGTTGCGCAAACTATTAACTG
GCGAACTACTTACTCTAGCTTCCCGGCAACAATTAATAGACTGGATGGAGGCGGATAAAGTTGCAGGACC
ACTTCTGCGCTCGGCCCTTCCGGCTGGCTGGTTTATTGCTGATAAATCTGGAGCCGGTGAGCGTGGGTCT
CGCGGTATCATTGCAGCACTGGGGCCAGATGGTAAGCCCTCCCGTATCGTAGTTATCTACACGACGGGGA
GTCAGGCAACTATGGATGAACGAAATAGACAGATCGCTGAGATAGGTGCCTCACTGATTAAGCATTGGTA
ACTGTCAGACCAAGTTTACTCATATATACTTTAGATTGATTTAAAACTTCATTTTTAATTTAAAAGGATC
TAGGTGAAGATCCTTTTTGATAATCTCATGACCAAAATCCCTTAACGTGAGTTTTCGTTCCACTGAGCGT
CAGACCCCGTAGAAAAGATCAAAGGATCTTCTTGAGATCCTTTTTTTCTGCGCGTAATCTGCTGCTTGCA
AACAAAAAAACCACCGCTACCAGCGGTGGTTTGTTTGCCGGATCAAGAGCTACCAACTCTTTTTCCGAAG
GTAACTGGCTTCAGCAGAGCGCAGATACCAAATACTGTTCTTCTAGTGTAGCCGTAGTTAGGCCACCACT
TCAAGAACTCTGTAGCACCGCCTACATACCTCGCTCTGCTAATCCTGTTACCAGTGGCTGCTGCCAGTGG
CGATAAGTCGTGTCTTACCGGGTTGGACTCAAGACGATAGTTACCGGATAAGGCGCAGCGGTCGGGCTGA
ACGGGGGGTTCGTGCACACAGCCCAGCTTGGAGCGAACGACCTACACCGAACTGAGATACCTACAGCGTG
AGCTATGAGAAAGCGCCACGCTTCCCGAAGGGAGAAAGGCGGACAGGTATCCGGTAAGCGGCAGGGTCGG
AACAGGAGAGCGCACGAGGGAGCTTCCAGGGGGAAACGCCTGGTATCTTTATAGTCCTGTCGGGTTTCGC
CACCTCTGACTTGAGCGTCGATTTTTGTGATGCTCGTCAGGGGGGCGGAGCCTATGGAAAAACGCCAGCA
ACGCGGCCTTTTTACGGTTCCTGGCCTTTTGCTGGCCTTTTGCTCACATGTTCTTTCCTGCGTTATCCCC
TGATTCTGTGGATAACCGTATTACCGCCTTTGAGTGAGCTGATACCGCTCGCCGCAGCCGAACGACCGAG
CGCAGCGAGTCAGTGAGCGAGGAAGCGGAAGAGCGCCCAATACGCAAACCGCCTCTCCCCGCGCGTTGGC
CGATTCATTAATGCAGCTGGCACGACAGGTTTCCCGACTGGAAAGCGGGCAGTGAGCGCAACGCAATTAA
TGTGAGTTAGCTCACTCATTAGGCACCCCAGGCTTTACACTTTATGCTTCCGGCTCGTATGTTGTGTGGA
ATTGTGAGCGGATAACAATTTCACACAGGAAACAGCTATGACCATGATTACGCCAAGCTCTAGCTAGAGG
TCGACGGTATACAGACATGATAAGATACATTGATGAGTTTGGACAAACCACAACTAGAATGCAGTGAAAA
AAATGCTTTATTTGTGAAATTTGTGATGCTATTGCTTTATTTGTAACCATTATAAGCTGCAATAAACAAG
TTGGGGTGGGCGAAGAACTCCAGCATGAGATCCCCGCGCTGGAGGATCATCCAGCCGGCGTCCCGGAAAA
CGATTCCGAAGCCCAACCTTTCATAGAAGGCGGCGGTGGAATCGAAATCTCGTAGCACGTGTCAGTCCTG
CTCCTCGGCCACGAAGTGCACGCAGTTGCCGGCCGGGTCGCGCAGGGCGAACTCCCGCCCCCACGGCTGC
TCGCCGATCTCGGTCATGGCCGGCCCGGAGGCGTCCCGGAAGTTCGTGGACACGACCTCCGACCACTCGG
CGTACAGCTCGTCCAGGCCGCGCACCCACACCCAGGCCAGGGTGTTGTCCGGCACCACCTGGTCCTGGAC
CGCGCTGATGAACAGGGTCACGTCGTCCCGGACCACACCGGCGAAGTCGTCCTCCACGAAGTCCCGGGAG
AACCCGAGCCGGTCGGTCCAGAACTCGACCGCTCCGGCGACGTCGCGCGCGGTGAGCACCGGAACGGCAC
TGGTCAACTTGGCCATGGTTTAGTTCCTCACCTTGTCGTATTATACTATGCCGATATACTATGCCGATGA
TTAATTGTCAACACGTGCTGATCAGATCCGAAAATGGATATACAAGCTCCCGGGAGCTTTTTGCAAAAGC
CTAGGCCTCCAAAAAAGCCTCCTCACTACTTCTGGAATAGCTCAGAGGCAGAGGCGGCCTCGGCCTCTGC
ATAAATAAAAAAAATTAGTCAGCCATGGGGCGGAGAATGGGCGGAACTGGGCGGAGTTAGGGGCGGGATG
GGCGGAGTTAGGGGCGGGACTATGGTTGCTGACTAATTGAGATGCATGCTTTGCATACTTCTGCCTGCTG
GGGAGCCTGGGGACTTTCCACACCTGGTTGCTGACTAATTGAGATGCATGCTTTGCATACTTCTGCCTGC
TGGGGAGCCTGGGGACTTTCCACACCCTAACTGACACACATTCCACAGAATTAATTCGCGTTAAATTTTT
GTTAAATCAGCTCATTTTTTAACCAATAGGCCGAAATCGGCAAAATCCCTTATAAATCAAAAGAATAGAC
CGAGATAGGGT
[37 nt withheld, positions 7572-7608]
AAAGAACGTGGACTCCAACGTCAAAGG
[49 nt withheld, positions 7636-7684]
T
[91 nt withheld, positions 7686-7776]
G
[124 nt withheld, positions 7778-7901]
GGGGATACCCCCTAGAGCCCCAGCTGGTTCTTTCCGCCTCAGAAGCCATAGAGCCCACCGCATCCCCAGC
ATGCCTGCTATTGTCTTCCCAATCCTCCCCCTTGCTGTCCTGCCCCACCCCACCCCCCAGAATAGAATGA
CACCTACTCAGACAATGCGATGCAATTTCCTCATTTTATTAGGAAAGGACAGTGGGAGTGGCACCTTCCA
GGGTCAAGGAAGGCACGGGGGAGGGGCAAACAACAGATGGCTGGCAACTAGAAGGCACAGTCGAGGCTGA
TCAGCGGGTTTAAACGGGCCCTGCTAGAGATTTTCCACACTGACTAAAAGGGTCTGAGGGATCTCTAGTT
ACCAGAGTCACACAACAGACGGGCACACACTACTTGAAGCACTCAAGGCAAGCTTTATTGAGGCTTAAGC
AGTGGGTTCCCTAGTTAGCCAGAGAGCTCCCAGGCTCAGATCTGGTCTAACCAGAGAGACCCAGTACAGT
CCGGATGCAGCTCTCGGGCCATGTGATGAAATGCTAGGCGGCTGTCAAACCTCCACTCTAATACTTCTCT
CTCCGGGTCATCCATCCCATGCAGGCTCACAGGGTGTAACAAGCGGGTGTTCTCTCCTTCATTGGCTTCT
TCTACCTTCTCTTGCTCAACTGGTACTAGCTTGTAGCACCATCCAAAGGTCAGTGGATATCTGATCCCTG
GCCCTGGTGTGTAGTTCTGCCAATCAGGGAAGTAGCCTTGTGTGTGGTAGATCCACAGATCAAGGATATC
TTGTCTTCGTTGGGAGTGAATTAGCCCTTCCAGTCCCCCCTTTTCTTTTAAAAAGTGGCTAAGATCTACA
GCTGCCTTGTAAGTCATTGGTCTTAAAGGTACCTGAGGTGTGACTGGAAAACCCACCTCCTCCTCCTCTT
GTGCTTCTAGCCAGGCACAATCAGCATTGGTAGCTGCTGTATTGCTACTTGTGATTGCTCCATGTTTTTC
TAGGTCTCGAGGTCGACGGTATCGATGCGGGGAGGCGGCCCAAAGGGAGATCCGACTCGTCTGAGGGCGA
AGGCGAAGACGCGGAAGAGGCCGCAGAGCCGGCAGCAGGCCGCGGGAAGGAAGGTCCGCTGGATTGAGGG
CCGAAGGGACGTAGCAGAAGGACGTCCCGCGCAGAATCCAGGTGGCAACACAGGCGAGCAGCCAAGGAAA
GGACGATGATTTCCCCGACAACACCACGGAATTGTCAGTGCCCAACAGCCGAGCCCCTGTCCAGCAGCGG
GCAAGGCAGGCGGCGATGAGTTCCGCCGTGGCAATAGGGAGGGGGAAAGCGAAAGTCCCGGAAAGGAGCT
GACAGGTGGTGGCAATGCCCCAACCAGTGGGGGTTGCGTCAGCAAACACAGTGCACACCACGCCACGTTG
CCTGACAACGGGCCACAACTCCTCATAAAGAGACAGCAACCAGGATTTATACAAGGAGGAGAAAATGAAA
GCCATACGGGAAGCAATAGCATGATACAAAGGCATTAAAGCAGCGTATCCACATAGCGTAAAAGGAGCAA
CATAGTTAAGAATACCAGTCAATCTTTCACAAATTTTGTAATCCAGAGGTTGATTATCGATAAGCTTGAT
ATCGAATTCTAGAGTCGCGGCCGCTTTACTTGTACAGCTCGTCCATGCCGAGAGTGATCCCGGCGGCGGT
CACGAACTCCAGCAGGACCATGTGATCGCGCTTCTCGTTGGGGTCTTTGCTCAGGGCGGACTGGGTGCTC
AGGTAGTGGTTGTCGGGCAGCAGCACGGGGCCGTCGCCGATGGGGGTGTTCTGCTGGTAGTGGTCGGCGA
GCTGCACGCTGCCGTCCTCGATGTTGTGGCGGATCTTGAAGTTCACCTTGATGCCGTTCTTCTGCTTGTC
GGCCATGATATAGACGTTGTGGCTGTTGTAGTTGTACTCCAGCTTGTGCCCCAGGATGTTGCCGTCCTCC
TTGAAGTCGATGCCCTTCAGCTCGATGCGGTTCACCAGGGTGTCGCCCTCGAACTTCACCTCGGCGCGGG
TCTTGTAGTTGCCGTCGTCCTTGAAGAAGATGGTGCGCTCCTGGACGTAGCCTTCGGGCATGGCGGACTT
GAAGAAGTCGTGCTGCTTCATGTGGTCGGGGTAGCGGCTGAAGCACTGCACGCCGTAGGTCAGGGTGGTC
ACGAGGGTGGGCCAGGGCACGGGCAGCTTGCCGGTGGTGCAGATGAACTTCAGGGTCAGCTTGCCGTAGG
TGGCATCG
