>Addgene plasmid #92232 | NgΔIQ FUNgDIQGW | depositor partial sequence | sequence record 177712 | sequence covers the deletion mutation
ATGGACTGCTGCACCGAGAACGCCTGCTCCAAGCCGGACGACGACATTCTAGACATCCCGCTGGACGATC
CCGGCGCCAACGCGGCCATAAAGAGCGGAGAGCGCGGCCGGAAGGGCCCGGGCCCTGGGGGGCCTGGCGG
AGCTGGGGTGGCCCGGGGAGGCGCGGGCGGCGGCCCCAGCGGAGACGGGGATC
